>Addgene plasmid #157901 | pLG023 (dsr2) | addgene full sequence | sequence record 320174 | Addgene NGS Result
GGGCGGGGCGAGCATTGCGCGTCGGTGTTACCAATTCTATATGGACATTGAGCAATTCAAATATAATAAA
GGTTGGGTATATTTCGTCCTCAACGATGTCAAAAACTGCAAAAGCGTATTATAATTCAGATCATTTTCAG
ACCACCTATTTTAATCATGCATGCAAAATGGAATATGTGATGACAAATAAAAACAAAATCAAACCATTAT
TAAATAATATATCCGCTCGCCTTTGGGATGGTCGTGCAGCTATATTGATAGGAGCTGGGTTCAGTCGGAA
TGCAAAGCCATTAACAAGCAAGGCAAGAAAGTTTCCAATGTGGAACGACTTAGGTGACATTTTTTATGAA
AGTGTTTACTGCAAAAAAAACGACAATAGATATTCAAATGTATTGAAGCTAGGAGATGAAGTTCAGGCTG
CATTTGGTAGAGCGACACTTGATAAATTAATCATGGATCATGTTCCAGATAAAGAATATGAACCATCCAA
ATTACATGTTTCCCTTCTTTCCTTGCCGTGGATTGATGTTTTTACGACTAATTATGATACATTACTTGAG
CGAGCAAGTGTTAATGTCGACTCCAGAAAATATGACATTGTCCTTAATAAAAATGATTTAATGAATGCTG
AAAGACCAAGAATTATAAAACTGCATGGTAGCTTCCCATCAGAAAGGCCCTTCATAGTTACGGAGGAAGA
TTACAGAAAGTATCCTTTAGAAAATTCTCCTTTTGTGAATACCGTTCAACAATCATTGATTGAGAATACT
CTATGTCTGATAGGATTTTCGGGTGACGATCCTAACTTCTTAAATTGGATTGGTTGGATAAGAGATAATC
TTGGCACAGAAAATTCACCCAAAATATACTTGATCGGTCTTTTTTCATTTAATGAAGCACAACGTAAGCT
TTTAGAAAAAAGAAATATTTCCATTGTTGATTTAAGTTTTCTAGGTGATTTTGGCAAGGATCATTATCTA
GCACACCAACGCTTTATCCAATTCTTATACGAATCAAAAAATCGAGACAACCTAATAGAGTGGCCAATAG
AAACCAATTATGACAGAATTGTTTTTAATGATGGCATTGAATTAAAAACTGAGAAAATTAAAAAGTGTAT
CTTAGAATGGGCTCAGTCAAGACAATCATACCCGAACTGGCTTATTTTGCCGGAATCAAACAGAAGTAAT
TTATGGCAAAACACTATAGATTGGTTATCTGTTGCTAATTATGATGTCGCTTGGGATGGTTCTGATGATC
TTGATTTTGGATATGAAATTACATGGCGACTAAATAAAGCTTTGCTACCAATTTTCAATGATACATCAGA
ATTCTTATTTAAGTTGATTGAAAAATATGAGATCAATTACGTTTCGGGGATAAATAATAAAATCATTGAC
TTTGATGAAAAATACTCTCATATAACCCTCAGTTTAATGAGATTCTGTCGACAAGAAAACCTTATTGATA
AATGGAAGAATCTAAACGATTTATTAATTCAAAATCTTGATCGATTAACACCAGAGGTAAAATCTGATTA
TTATTATGAAAATATATTATTTTCATACTTCAATTTAAACTTCGATGAAGCCAGAAACAAACTCTCCAAC
TGGGAAACGAATAAACTCCTCCCCCATCATGAAATAAAAAGAGCAGGATTACTTGCCGAATTTGGAATGC
TTGATGAAGCAATCAATCTTCTTGAAGAAACTTTATCTACGATTCGAAGAAACAGTTTGCTTTCATCTAG
AAACATTGACTATTCCAGTGAATCTCAAGAAGCATATGGAATCTATATTTTGCGAATGTTTAAACGGAGT
TTGCGTTTAGATAGCAAAGATGACGATTATTCATCTGAGTATAACTCGCGGTTGGCTACATTATCACAAT
ATCGCAGCGATCCTGAAAACGAAATAAAATACCTAGAAATTAAACTAGAGTCACTACCAGGTACCTTCAA
GAATACCAATGACACGGATTTCGATCTTAACAAAAGAACGGTGACCACTTATTTAGGAGGAAGCCCAACA
GAAGTGAGGTCATTAGATGCTTTTAGTTTCTTTCTACTGGCAGAGGAACTTGGCCTCCCTTTCCACATAC
CAGGAATGAACATTTTTAGTGGAATAGTTGAGAATGCAGCTCGACATATTTATCAATACTCTCCAGAGTG
GGCTATTTTTTCAATATTTAGAACATTTAACAAGGATAAGGCCAAGAGTCTATTCAATCGAAATAGAATT
TCGTCTCTTGAGCGAAAAAAGGTTGAAGATTTATTTGATGGATACTACAAAAAATATGAGCAAATTATCA
CAAAAAAAATAGAAGATAGATTAAACGATAAACTTGAGATAGAAATTTCTACGCTATCAATCATTCCTGA
AATTCTTTCCCGGCTAGTTACAAAAGTATCATTTAATAAAAAGAAAGACATTATTCACCTTTTGCTTAAA
CTGTTTAACTCGGATAATTTTCATCAATACATGGAGACTAAAGATCTATTAAAGCGCACTATTTCCAATT
TGAGCGACTTACAAAAGATCTCACTAATAGATATTTTCATTGATTTCCCCTCCGCGCCTCCCAATACCCA
ATTACATATGGGTCAAAGATACAACTTCCTTACTCCATTTGAATGTCTATTAGGGGTTACAATAACCCCC
CCAAAAGAAAACTCTAAAAAAATCGCATCTGCAAAATTAAAAAAAGATATAAACGATTTAAAAAGTGATA
ATTTAGACTTGAGGAAAGCTGTATCACAAAAGCTCATAACATTATATAACCTAGAAATGCTTAACAAATC
TGACACGACTAAACTTATAAAAAACCTTTGGTCAAAGCGTGATAACTTTGGATTCCCAATAGGCAGTGGT
TACTATAAATTTTTCTTTATAAACAACCTTAACCCAGATAATGAAAATATAGCCGACAAATTCATTTCTA
TAATTAAAACATACAAATTTCCTGTGCAAGAAGGAAAAAGAGTTAGTATTACAGGTGGGTTAGATGAGTA
TTGTACTGAACTCAATGGAGCGCTACACCATATAAGTCTTCCAGAGAAAACCCTATCTGAAATAATTTCA
AAAATACATGACTGGTATGTCAAGGATCGGGCCTGGCTTGAAAAAAGAGATGATTTAGCCAAGGAGTTCA
CTCTTAGATTCAGAAATATCACAAATATCATAACGACAATTTTAGAACACCATAAGGACAAATTACATGC
TGAATCTATAAATGAAATATCAAGCCTACTAGATAAAATGAAAGAAGACAAGATACCTGTAAACTCAGCA
GTAACAATGCTTTGTCTGAAAAATAAAAGCACTTACCTCGAGAGAATAAAAGATATAGAGAATGGACTAT
ATAGCTTTAATAAAGATGATGTTATTGAAGCTATCAACTCAACTTATGTCTTTATTAGAAACAATGAATT
TCCACTAACCATCATTCAAGCTATCAGCGATAAAATCGCATGGGATAGAAACCCTCGCCTTCCTGATTGC
TACAATTTAATTGCATATATAATTAACTCGTGTGAATTTACTCTTCCAGATTATTTAATAGAGAAAATCC
TTCGAGGGCTGGCATATCAAATAAACATTGATGATAGAGATTTTGTTGATAACAATGAATATTTGAATCA
CCTTGAGAAAAAACTTAGTGCAACAAAGCTGGCTGCTTCTATGTTTAGAAAAAATGAAACACTAGGTATT
GACCAACCTTCTATCATTCAAGAGTGGAAAAACATGTGCAACTCTAGAAATGAGTTCGATGAAATTAGGA
ATGAATGGAACAACAATATATAAATAAAGGAAGAACACCCAATTTATATTGGGTGTTCTGTTCACGAAAC
CCTTTTACCATAATCGAATGGCAATATAAATTGAGATTGAAATTTATTCTCATCTAATTAATCAGCCCAC
CATTGCGCAATAACTAGCATAACCCCTTGGGGCCTCTAAACGGGTCTTGAGGGGTTTTTTGCTGAAACCT
CAGGCATTTGAGAAGCACACGGTCACACTGCTTCCGGTAGTCAATAAACCGGTAAACCAGCAATAGACAT
AAGCGGCTATTTAACGACCCTGCCCTGAACCGACGACCGGGTCGAATTTGCTTTCGAATTTCTGCCATTC
ATCCGCTTATTATCACTTATTCAGGCGTAGCACCAGGCGTTTAAGGGCACCAATAACTGCCTTAAAAAAA
TTACGCCCCGCCCTGCCACTCATCGCAATACTGTTGTAATTCATTTAACATTCTGCCGACATGGAAGCCA
TCACAGACGGCATGATGAACCTGAATCGCCAGCGGCATCAGCACCTTGTCGCCTTGCGTATAATATTTGC
CCATAGTGAAAACGGGGGCGAAGAAGTTGTCCATATTGGCCACGTTTAAATCAAAACTGGTGAAACTCAC
CCAGGGATTGGCTGAGACGAAAAACATATTCTCAATAAACCCTTTAGGGAAATAGGCCAGGTTTTCACCG
TAACACGCCACATCTTGCGAATATATGTGTAGAAACTGCCGGAAATCGTCGTGGTATTCACTCCAGAGCG
ATGAAAACGTTTCAGTTTGCTCATGGAAAACGGTGTAACAAGGGTGAACACTATCCCATATCACCAGCTC
ACCGTCTTTCATCGCCATACGGAACTCTGGATGAGCATTCATCAGGCGGGCAAGAATGTGAATAAAGGCC
GGATAAAACTTGTGCTTATTTTTCTTTACGGTCTTTAAAAAGGCCGTAATATCCAGCTGAACGGTCTGGT
TATAGGTACATTGAGCAACTGACTGAAATGCCTCAAAATGTTCTTTACGATGCCATTGGGATATATCAAC
GGTGGTATATCCAGTGATTTTTTTCTCCATTTTAGCTTCCTTAGCTCCTGAAAATCTCGATAACTCAAAA
AATACGCCCGGTAGTGATCTTATTTCATTATGGTGAAAGTTGGAACCTCTTACGTGCCGATCAACGTCTC
ATTTTCGCCAAAAGTTGGCCCAGGGCTTCCCGGTATCAACAGGGACACCAGGATTTATTTATTCTGCGAA
GTGATCTTCCGTCACAGGTATTTATTCGGCGCAAAGTGCGTCGGGTGATGCTGCCAACTTACTGATTTAG
TGTATGATGGTGTTTTTGAGGTGCTCCAGTGGCTTCTGTTTCTATCAGCTGTCCCTCCTGTTCAGCTACT
GACGGGGTGGTGCGTAACGGCAAAAGCACCGCCGGACATCAGCGCTAGCGGAGTGTATACTGGCTTACTA
TGTTGGCACTGATGAGGGTGTCAGTGAAGTGCTTCATGTGGCAGGAGAAAAAAGGCTGCACCGGTGCGTC
AGCAGAATATGTGATACAGGATATATTCCGCTTCCTCGCTCACTGACTCGCTACGCTCGGTCGTTCGACT
GCGGCGAGCGGAAATGGCTTACGAACGGGGCGGAGATTTCCTGGAAGATGCCAGGAAGATACTTAACAGG
GAAGTGAGAGGGCCGCGGCAAAGCCGTTTTTCCATAGGCTCCGCCCCCCTGACAAGCATCACGAAATCTG
ACGCTCAAATCAGTGGTGGCGAAACCCGACAGGACTATAAAGATACCAGGCGTTTCCCCCTGGCGGCTCC
CTCGTGCGCTCTCCTGTTCCTGCCTTTCGGTTTACCGGTGTCATTCCGCTGTTATGGCCGCGTTTGTCTC
ATTCCACGCCTGACACTCAGTTCCGGGTAGGCAGTTCGCTCCAAGCTGGACTGTATGCACGAACCCCCCG
TTCAGTCCGACCGCTGCGCCTTATCCGGTAACTATCGTCTTGAGTCCAACCCGGAAAGACATGCAAAAGC
ACCACTGGCAGCAGCCACTGGTAATTGATTTAGAGGAGTTAGTCTTGAAGTCATGCGCCGGTTAAGGCTA
AACTGAAAGGACAAGTTTTGGTGACTGCGCTCCTCCAAGCCAGTTACCTCGGTTCAAAGAGTTGGTAGCT
CAGAGAACCTTCGAAAAACCGCCCTGCAAGGCGGTTTTTTCGTTTTCAGAGCAAGAGATTACGCGCAGAC
CAAAACGATCTCAAGAAGATCATCTTATTAATCAGATAAAATATTTCTAGATTTCAGTGCAATTTATCTC
TTCAAATGTAGCACCTGAAGTCAGCCCCATACGATATAAGTTGTAATTCTCATGTTAGTCATGCCCCGCG
CCCACCGGAAGGAGCTGACTGGGTTGAAGGCTCTCAAGGGCATCGGTCGAGATCCCGGTGCCTAATGAGT
GAGCTAACTTACATTAATTGCGTTGCGCAGTAAGACAAGGGTTGAGCAGGCTACTAATCGTTACACAGGC
TAACAAAGGCATATTAAGACGATTTGTAGCGCTGTAACCTTGAAAATTATGTACAAGCGCCCCGCATTAC
GTCGTTTTAAAGGCCATCGGATTCAGGCCCGACGCGGCTTCACGCGATTATAACCGTGAAAAATCCCCCC
CGCATAGAACCTGAATTATCCCCGCCGCCGCGCAGAACTGACAGCGCTTCAGAACCGTTAACCCTCTCAG
AAATCCCGCTTTTTTACTGTAAAAAACCATGCATAAGGTGCATGGTTTTGCATGCGTTTCACCGACACTG
AATCCCCCGCCAGCGCCAGCAGTAGCGTGCCCTGAGGCCGTTAATGCACCCGTATTAAAAGCGCCCTGTT
AAGCGAGCAGGCG
Features (pLannotate 1.2.2; 8 found; start..end, strand, type, name):
   3934..3981    +  terminator     T7 terminator: transcription terminator for bacteriophage T7 RNA polymerase
   4204..4860    -  CDS            cat: CAT_ECOLX - Experimental evidence at protein level: Swiss-Prot protein existence level 1. This enzyme is an effector of chloramphenicol resistance in bacteria. From Escherichia coli. This protein is used as a marker in many commonly used cloning vectors, such as pACYC184.
   4861..4963    -  promoter       cat promoter: promoter of the E. coli cat gene encoding chloramphenicol acetyltransferase
   5084..5227    +  mobile_element IS1 (fragment): prokaryotic transposable element IS1
   5346..5401    -  rep_origin     RSF ori (fragment): Plasmids containing the RSF 1030 origin of replication can be propagated in E. coli cells that contain additional plasmids with compatible origins.
   5489..6034    -  rep_origin     p15A ori: Plasmids containing the medium-copy-number p15A origin of replication can be propagated in E. coli cells that contain a second plasmid with the ColE1 origin.
   6146..6210    -  CDS            TcR (fragment): tetracycline efflux protein; tet; confers resistance to tetracycline
   6225..6246    -  protein_bind   CAP binding site: CAP binding activates transcription in the presence of cAMP. E. coli catabolite activator protein
