[The description below was written by a language model from this plasmid's Addgene catalogue record and pLannotate feature annotations shown in this document.]
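Description:
pLG023 (dsr2) is a low-copy bacterial expression plasmid built on the pACYC184 backbone, carrying the dsr2 antiviral defense system from Cronobacter sakazakii NCTC8155. It replicates from the p15A origin, which is compatible with ColE1-type plasmids and so allows co-maintenance with a second vector in the same E. coli cell. Selection is by chloramphenicol, through the cat gene and its native promoter. The annotated sequence is 6,663 nt long. Its backbone region also contains remnants typical of pACYC184: an IS1 fragment, a short match to an RSF-type origin, a CAP binding site, and only a small fragment of the tetracycline resistance gene. The truncated TcR suggests the insert replaced or interrupted that marker, so tetracycline resistance should not be expected.

The insert is recorded as 4,329 bp and described as dsr2 (SIR2), indicating a defense gene encoding a SIR2-domain protein. The automated feature table does not annotate the dsr2 coding sequence itself, and the large unannotated stretch preceding the T7 terminator presumably corresponds to the insert. No promoter driving dsr2 is annotated and the record does not state one, so it is unclear whether expression relies on native upstream sequence carried with the insert. The T7 terminator lies just downstream of the unannotated region, where it would be positioned to end transcription of the cassette.

According to the record, the plasmid's purpose is to express the dsr2 defense system. It comes from a study of the diverse enzymatic activities that mediate antiviral immunity in prokaryotes, which fits use in heterologous expression in E. coli to test protection against phage infection.
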