Addgene plasmid #157901: pLG023 (dsr2)
Purpose: Expresses the dsr2 defense system
Depositing lab: Feng Zhang. Depositing organization: Broad Institute. Publication: Diverse enzymatic activities mediate antiviral immunity in prokaryotes. Gao L, Altae-Tran H, Bohning F, Makarova KS, Segel M, Schmid-Burgk JL, Koob J, Wolf YI, Koonin EV, Zhang F. Science. 2020 Aug 28;369(6507):1077-1084. doi: 10.1126/science.aba0372. PubMed 32855333.
Backbone
  Vector backbone: pACYC184
  Vector type: Bacterial Expression
Growth in bacteria
  Bacterial resistance: Chloramphenicol, 25 μg/mL
  Growth temperature: 37°C
  Growth strain: NEB Stable
  Copy number: Low Copy
Gene/Insert
  Gene/Insert name: dsr2 (SIR2)
  Species: Cronobacter sakazakii NCTC8155
  Insert size (bp): 4329
Terms and licenses: Academic/Nonprofit Terms; Industry Terms: Not Available to Industry
How to cite: pLG023 (dsr2) was a gift from Feng Zhang (Addgene plasmid # 157901 ; http://n2t.net/addgene:157901 ; RRID:Addgene_157901)
